>Addgene plasmid #163144 | pLyGo-Kp-2 | addgene full sequence | sequence record 332140 | Addgene NGS Result
GACGCAGATCGGGAACACTGAAAAATAACAGTTATTATTCGAGATCTAACATCCAAAGACGAAAGGTTGA
ATGAAACCTTTTTGCCATCCGACATCCACAGGTCCATTCTCACACATAAGTGCCAAACGCAACAGGAGGG
GATACACTAGCAGCAGACCGTTGCAAACGCAGGACCTCCACTCCTCTTCTCCTCAACACCCACTTTTGCC
ATCGAAAAACCAGCCCAGTTATTGGGCTTGATTGGAGCTCGCTCATTCCAATTCCTTCTATTAGGCTACT
AACACCATGACTTTATTAGCCTGTCTATCCTGGCCCCCCTGGCGAGGTTCATGTTTGTTTATTTCCGAAT
GCAACAAGCTCCGCATTACACCCGAACATCACTCCAGATGAGGGCTTTCTGAGTGTGGGGTCAAATAGTT
TCATGTTCCCCAAATGGCCCAAAACTGACAGTTTAAACGCTGTCTTGGAACCTAATATGACAAAAGCGTG
ATCTCATCCAAGATGAACTAAGTTTGGTTCGTTGAAATGCTAACGGCCAGTTGGTCAAAAAGAAACTTCC
AAAAGTCGGCATACCGTTTGTCTTGTTTGGTATTGATTGACGAATGCTCAAAAATAATCTCATTAATGCT
TAGCGCAGTCTCTCTATCGCTTCTGAACCCCGGTGCACCTGTGCCGAAACGCAAATGGGGAAACACCCGC
TTTTTGGATGATTATGCATTGTCTCCACATTGTATGCTTCCAAGATTCTGGTGGGAATACTGCTGATAGC
CTAACGTTCATGATCAAAATTTAACTGTTCTAACCCCTACTTGACAGCAATATATAAACAGAAGGAAGCT
GCCCTGTCTTAAACCTTTTTTTTTATCATCATTATTAGCTTACTTTCATAATTGCGACTGGTTCCAATTG
ACAAGCTTTTGATTTTAACGACTTTTAACGACAACTTGAGAAGATCAAAAAACAACTAATTATTCGAAGG
ATCCAAACGATGGTCGCTTGGTGGTCTTTGTTTCTGTACGGTCTTCAGGTCGCTGCACCTGCTTTGGCTC
ATCGAAGAGCTTAATTATATTCCCCAGAACATCAGGTTAATGGCGTTTTTGATGTCATTTTCGCGGTGGC
TGAGATCAGCCACTTCTTCCCCGATAACGGAGACCGGCACACTGGCCATATCGGTGGTCATCATGCGCCA
GCTTTTATCCCCGATATGCACCACCGGGTAAAGTTCACGGGAGACTTTATCTGACAGCAGACGTGCACTG
GCCAGGGGGATCACCATCCGTCGCCCGGGCGTGTCAATAATATCACTCTGTACATCCACAAACAGACGAT
AACGGCTCTCTCTTTTATAGGTGTAAACCTTAAACTGCATAGCATACCTCTTTTTGACATACTTCGGGTA
TACATATCAGTATATATTCTTATACCGCAAAAATCAGCGCGCAAATACGCATACTGTTATCTGGCTTTTA
GTAGCGAAAAAACCCCGCCGAAGCGGGGTTTTTTGCGGCTCTTCGTAATTCGCCTTAGATATGACTGTTC
CTCAGTTCAAGTTGGGCACTTACGAGAAGACCGGTCTTGCTAGATTCTAATCAAGAGGATGTCAGAATGC
CATTTGCCTGAGAGATGCAGGCTTCATTTTTGATACTTTTTTATTTGTAACCTATATAGTATAGGATTTT
TTTTGTCATTTTGTTTCTTCTCGTACGAGCTTGCTCCTGATCAGCCTATCTCGCAGCTGATGAATATCTT
GTGGTAGGGGTTTGGGAAAATCATTCGAGTTTGATGTTTTTCTTGGTATTTCCCACTCCTCTTCAGAGTA
CAGAAGATTAAGTGAGACGTTCGTTTGTGCAAGCTTATCGATAAGCTTTAATGCGGTAGTTTATCACAGT
TAAATTGCTAACGCAGTCAGGCACCGTGTATGAAATCTAACAATGCGCTCATCGTCATCCTCGGCACCGT
CACCCTGGATGCTGTAGGCATAGGCTTGGTTATGCCGGTACTGCCGGGCCTCTTGCGGGATATCGTCCAT
TCCGACAGCATCGCCAGTCACTATGGCGTGCTGCTAGCGCTATATGCGTTGATGCAATTTCTATGCGCAC
CCGTTCTCGGAGCACTGTCCGACCGCTTTGGCCGCCGCCCAGTCCTGCTCGCTTCGCTACTTGGAGCCAC
TATCGACTACGCGATCATGGCGATCACACCCGTCCTGTGGATCTATCGAATCTAAATGTAAGTTAAAATC
TCTAAATAATTAAATAAGTCCCAGTTTCTCCATACGAACCTTAACAGCATTGCGGTGAGCATCTAGACCT
TCAACAGCAGCCAGATCCATCACTGCTTGGCCAATATGTTTCAGTCCCTCAGGAGTTACGTCTTGTGAAG
TGATGAACTTCTGGAAGGTTGCAGTGTTAACTCCGCTGTATTGACGGGCATATCCGTACGTTGGCAAAGT
GTGGTTGGTACCGGAGGAGTAATCTCCACAACTCTCTGGAGAGTAGGCACCAACAAACACAGATCCAGCG
TGTTGTACTTGATCAACATAAGAAGAAGCATTCTCGATTTGCAGGATCAAGTGTTCAGGAGCGTACTGAT
TGGACATTTCCAAAGCCTGCTCGTAGGTTGCAACCGATAGGGTTGTAGAGTGTGCAATACACTTGCGTAC
AATTTCAACCCTTGGCAACTGCACAGCTTGGTTGTGAACAGCATCTTCAATTCTGGCAAGCTCCTTGTCT
GTCATATCGACAGCCAACAGAATCACCTGGGAATCAATACCATGTTCAGCTTGAGACAGAAGGTCTGAGG
CAACGAAATCTGGATCAGCGTATTTATCAGCAATAACTAGAACTTCAGAAGGCCCAGCAGGCATGTCAAT
ACTACACAGGGCTGATGTGTCATTTTGAACCATCATCTTGGCAGCAGTAACGAACTGGTTTCCTGGACCA
AATATTTTGTCACACTTAGGAACAGTTTCTGTTCCGTAAGCCATAGCAGCTACTGCCTGGGCGCCTCCTG
CTAGCACGATACACTTAGCACCAACCTTGTGGGCAACGTAGATGACTTCTGGGGTAAGGGTACCATCCTT
CTTAGGTGGAGATGCAAAAACAATTTCTTTGCAACCAGCAACTTTGGCAGGAACACCCAGCATCAGGGAA
GTGGAAGGCAGAATTGCGGTTCCACCAGGAATATAGAGGCCAACTTTCTCAATAGGTCTTGCAAAACGAG
AGCAGACTACACCAGGGCAAGTCTCAACTTGCAACGTCTCCGTTAGTTGAGCTTCATGGAATTTCCTGAC
GTTATCTATAGAGAGATCAATGGCTCTCTTAACGTTATCTGGCAATTGCATAAGTTCCTCTGGGAAAGGA
GCTTCTAACACAGGTGTCTTCAAAGCGACTCCATCAAACTTGGCAGTTAGTTCTAAAAGGGCTTTGTCAC
CATTTTGACGAACATTGTCGACAATTGGTTTGACTAATTCCATAATCTGTTCCGTTTTCTGGATAGGACG
ACGAAGGGCATCTTCAATTTCTTGTGAGGAGGCCTTAGAAACGTCAATTTTGCACAATTCAATACGACCT
TCAGAAGGGACTTCTTTAGGTTTGGATTCTTCTTTAGGTTGTTCCTTGGTGTATCCTGGCTTGGCATCTC
CTTTCCTTCTAGTGACCTTTAGGGACTTCATATCCAGGTTTCTCTCCACCTCGTCCAACGTCACACCGTA
CTTGGCACATCTAACTAATGCAAAATAAAATAAGTCAGCACATTCCCAGGCTATATCTTCCTTGGATTTA
GCTTCTGCAAGTTCATCAGCTTCCTCCCTAATTTTAGCGTTCAACAAAACTTCGTCGTCAAATAACCGTT
TGGTATAAGAACCTTCTGGAGCATTGCTCTTACGATCCCACAAGGTGGCTTCCATGGCTCTAAGACCCTT
TGATTGGCCAAAACAGGAAGTGCGTTCCAAGTGACAGAAACCAACACCTGTTTGTTCAACCACAAATTTC
AAGCAGTCTCCATCACAATCCAATTCGATACCCAGCAACTTTTGAGTTGCTCCAGATGTAGCACCTTTAT
ACCACAAACCGTGACGACGAGATTGGTAGACTCCAGTTTGTGTCCTTATAGCCTCCGGAATAGACTTTTT
GGACGAGTACACCAGGCCCAACGAGTAATTAGAAGAGTCAGCCACCAAAGTAGTGAATAGACCATCGGGG
CGGTCAGTAGTCAAAGACGCCAACAAAATTTCACTGACAGGGAACTTTTTGACATCTTCAGAAAGTTCGT
ATTCAGTAGTCAATTGCCGAGCATCAATAATGGGGATTATACCAGAAGCAACAGTGGAAGTCACATCTAC
CAACTTTGCGGTCTCAGAAAAAGCATAAACAGTTCTACTACCGCCATTAGTGAAACTTTTCAAATCGCCC
AGTGGAGAAGAAAAAGGCACAGCGATACTAGCATTAGCGGGCAAGGATGCAACTTTATCAACCAGGGTCC
TATAGATAACCCTAGCGCCTGGGATCATCCTTTGGACAACTCTTTCTGCCAAATCTAGGTCCAAAATCAC
TTCATTGATACCATTATTGTACAACTTGAGCAAGTTGTCGATCAGCTCCTCAAATTGGTCCTCTGTAACG
GATGACTCAACTTGCACATTAACTTGAAGCTCAGTCGATTGAGTGAACTTGATCAGGTTGTGCAGCTGGT
CAGCAGCATAGGGAAACACGGCTTTTCCTACCAAACTCAAGGAATTATCAAACTCTGCAACACTTGCGTA
TGCAGGTAGCAAGGGAAATGTCATACTTGAAGTCGGACAGTGAGTGTAGTCTTGAGAAATTCTGAAGCCG
TATTTTTATTATCAGTGAGTCAGTCATCAGGAGATCCTCTACGCCGGACGCATCGTGGCCGACCTGCAGG
GGGGGGGGGCGCTGAGGTCTGCCTCGTGAAGAAGGTGTTGCTGACTCATACCAGGCCTGAATCGCCCCAT
CATCCAGCCAGAAAGTGAGGGAGCCACGGTTGATGAGAGCTTTGTTGTAGGTGGACCAGTTGGTGATTTT
GAACTTTTGCTTTGCCACGGAACGGTCTGCGTTGTCGGGAAGATGCGTGATCTGATCCTTCAACTCAGCA
AAAGTTCGATTTATTCAACAAAGCCGCCGTCCCGTCAAGTCAGCGTAATGCTCTGCCAGTGTTACAACCA
ATTAACCAATTCTGATTAGAAAAACTCATCGAGCATCAAATGAAACTGCAATTTATTCATATCAGGATTA
TCAATACCATATTTTTGAAAAAGCCGTTTCTGTAATGAAGGAGAAAACTCACCGAGGCAGTTCCATAGGA
TGGCAAGATCCTGGTATCGGTCTGCGATTCCGACTCGTCCAACATCAATACAACCTATTAATTTCCCCTC
GTCAAAAATAAGGTTATCAAGTGAGAAATCACCATGAGTGACGACTGAATCCGGTGAGAATGGCAAAAGC
TTATGCATTTCTTTCCAGACTTGTTCAACAGGCCAGCCATTACGCTCGTCATCAAAATCACTCGCATCAA
CCAAACCGTTATTCATTCGTGATTGCGCCTGAGCGAGACGAAATACGCGATCGCTGTTAAAAGGACAATT
ACAAACAGGAATCGAATGCAACCGGCGCAGGAACACTGCCAGCGCATCAACAATATTTTCACCTGAATCA
GGATATTCTTCTAATACCTGGAATGCTGTTTTCCCGGGGATCGCAGTGGTGAGTAACCATGCATCATCAG
GAGTACGGATAAAATGCTTGATGGTCGGAAGAGGCATAAATTCCGTCAGCCAGTTTAGTCTGACCATCTC
ATCTGTAACATCATTGGCAACGCTACCTTTGCCATGTTTCAGAAACAACTCTGGCGCATCGGGCTTCCCA
TACAATCGATAGATTGTCGCACCTGATTGCCCGACATTATCGCGAGCCCATTTATACCCATATAAATCAG
CATCCATGTTGGAATTTAATCGCGGCCTCGAGCAAGACGTTTCCCGTTGAATATGGCTCATAACACCCCT
TGTATTACTGTTTATGTAAGCAGACAGTTTTATTGTTCATGATGATATATTTTTATCTTGTGCAATGTAA
CATCAGAGATTTTGAGACACAACGTGGCTTTCCCCCCCCCCCTGCAGGTCGGCATCACCGGCGCCACAGG
TGCGGTTGCTGGCGCCTATATCGCCGACATCACCGATGGGGAAGATCGGGCTCGCCACTTCGGGCTCATG
AGCGCTTGTTTCGGCGTGGGTATGGTGGCAGGCCCCGTGGCCGGGGGACTGTTGGGCGCCATCTCCTTGC
ATGCACCATTCCTTGCGGCGGCGGTGCTCAACGGCCTCAACCTACTACTGGGCTGCTTCCTAATGCAGGA
GTCGCATAAGGGAGAGCGTCGAGTATCTATGATTGGAAGTATGGGAATGGTGATACCCGCATTCTTCAGT
GTCTTGAGGTCTCCTATCAGATTATGCCCAACTAAAGCAACCGGAGGAGGAGATTTCATGGTAAATTTCT
CTGACTTTTGGTCATCAGTAGACTCGAACTGTGAGACTATCTCGGTTATGACAGCAGAAATGTCCTTCTT
GGAGACAGTAAATGAAGTCCCACCAATAAAGAAATCCTTGTTATCAGGAACAAACTTCTTGTTTCGAACT
TTTTCGGTGCCTTGAACTATAAAATGTAGAGTGGATATGTCGGGTAGGAATGGAGCGGGCAAATGCTTAC
CTTCTGGACCTTCAAGAGGTATGTAGGGTTTGTAGATACTGATGCCAACTTCAGTGACAACGTTGCTATT
TCGTTCAAACCATTCCGAATCCAGAGAAATCAAAGTTGTTTGTCTACTATTGATCCAAGCCAGTGCGGTC
TTGAAACTGACAATAGTGTGCTCGTGTTTTGAGGTCATCTTTGTATGAATAAATCTAGTCTTTGATCTAA
ATAATCTTGACGAGCCAGACGATAATACCAATCTAAACTCTTTAAACGTTAAAGGACAAGTATGTCTGCC
TGTATTAAACCCCAAATCAGCTCGTAGTCTGATCCTCATCAACTTGAGGGGCACTATCTTGTTTTAGAGA
AATTTGCGGAGATGCGATATCGAGAAAAAGGTACGCTGATTTTAAACGTGAAATTTATCTCAAGATCTGC
TGCCTCGCGCGTTTCGGTGATGACGGTGAAAACCTCTGACACATGCAGCTCCCGGAGACGGTCACAGCTT
GTCTGTAAGCGGATGCCGGGAGCAGACAAGCCCGTCAGGGCGCGTCAGCGGGTGTTGGCGGGTGTCGGGG
CGCAGCCATGACCCAGTCACGTAGCGATAGCGGAGTGTATACTGGCTTAACTATGCGGCATCAGAGCAGA
TTGTACTGAGAGTGCACCATATGCGGTGTGAAATACCGCACAGATGCGTAAGGAGAAAATACCGCATCAG
GCGCTCAACCGCTTCCTCGCTCACTGACTCGCTGCGCTCGGTCGTTCGGCTGCGGCGAGCGGTATCAGCT
CACTCAAAGGCGGTAATACGGTTATCCACAGAATCAGGGGATAACGCAGGAAAGAACATGTGAGCAAAAG
GCCAGCAAAAGGCCAGGAACCGTAAAAAGGCCGCGTTGCTGGCGTTTTTCCATAGGCTCCGCCCCCCTGA
CGAGCATCACAAAAATCGACGCTCAAGTCAGAGGTGGCGAAACCCGACAGGACTATAAAGATACCAGGCG
TTTCCCCCTGGAAGCTCCCTCGTGCGCTCTCCTGTTCCGACCCTGCCGCTTACCGGATACCTGTCCGCCT
TTCTCCCTTCGGGAAGCGTGGCGCTTTCTCATAGCTCACGCTGTAGGTATCTCAGTTCGGTGTAGGTCGT
TCGCTCCAAGCTGGGCTGTGTGCACGAACCCCCCGTTCAGCCCGACCGCTGCGCCTTATCCGGTAACTAT
CGTCTTGAGTCCAACCCGGTAAGACACGACTTATCGCCACTGGCAGCAGCCACTGGTAACAGGATTAGCA
GAGCGAGGTATGTAGGCGGTGCTACAGAGTTCTTGAAGTGGTGGCCTAACTACGGCTACACTAGAAGGAC
AGTATTTGGTATCTGCGCTCTGCTGAAGCCAGTTACCTTCGGAAAAAGAGTTGGTAGCTCTTGATCCGGC
AAACAAACCACCGCTGGTAGCGGTGGTTTTTTTGTTTGCAAGCAGCAGATTACGCGCAGAAAAAAAGGAT
CTCAAGAAGATCCTTTGATCTTTTCTACGGGGTCTGACGCTCAGTGGAACGAAAACTCACGTTAAGGGAT
TTTGGTCATGAGATTATCAAAAAGGATCTTCACCTAGATCCTTTTAAATTAAAAATGAAGTTTTAAATCA
ATCTAAAGTATATATGAGTAAACTTGGTCTGACAGTTACCAATGCTTAATCAGTGAGGCACCTATCTCAG
CGATCTGTCTATTTCGTTCATCCATAGTTGCCTGACTCCCCGTCGTGTAGATAACTACGATACGGGAGGG
CTTACCATCTGGCCCCAGTGCTGCAATGATACCGCGAGACCCACGCTCACCGGCTCCAGATTTATCAGCA
ATAAACCAGCCAGCCGGAAGGGCCGAGCGCAGAAGTGGTCCTGCAACTTTATCCGCCTCCATCCAGTCTA
TTAATTGTTGCCGGGAAGCTAGAGTAAGTAGTTCGCCAGTTAATAGTTTGCGCAACGTTGTTGCCATTGC
TGCAGGCATCGTGGTGTCACGCTCGTCGTTTGGTATGGCTTCATTCAGCTCCGGTTCCCAACGATCAAGG
CGAGTTACATGATCCCCCATGTTGTGCAAAAAAGCGGTTAGCTCCTTCGGTCCTCCGATCGTTGTCAGAA
GTAAGTTGGCCGCAGTGTTATCACTCATGGTTATGGCAGCACTGCATAATTCTCTTACTGTCATGCCATC
CGTAAGATGCTTTTCTGTGACTGGTGAGTACTCAACCAAGTCATTCTGAGAATAGTGTATGCGGCGACCG
AGTTGCTCTTGCCCGGCGTCAACACGGGATAATACCGCGCCACATAGCAGAACTTTAAAAGTGCTCATCA
TTGGAAAACGTTCTTCGGGGCGAAAACTCTCAAGGATCTTACCGCTGTTGAGATCCAGTTCGATGTAACC
CACTCGTGCACCCAACTGATCTTCAGCATCTTTTACTTTCACCAGCGTTTCTGGGTGAGCAAAAACAGGA
AGGCAAAATGCCGCAAAAAAGGGAATAAGGGCGACACGGAAATGTTGAATACTCATACTCTTCCTTTTTC
AATATTATTGAAGCATTTATCAGGGTTATTGTCTCATGAGCGGATACATATTTGAATGTATTTAGAAAAA
TAAACAAATAGGGGTTCCGCGCACATTTCCCCGAAAAGTGCCACCTGACGTCTAAGAAACCATTATTATC
ATGACATTAACCTATAAAAATAGGCGTATCACGAGGCCCTTTCGTCTTCAAGAATTAATTCTCATGTTTG
ACAGCTTATCATCGATAAGCTGACTCATGTTGGTATTGTGAAATA
Features (pLannotate 1.2.2; 17 found; start..end, strand, type, name):
     43..978     +  promoter       AOX1 promoter: Pichia pastoris AOX1; inducible promoter, regulated by methanol
    990..1049    +  sig_peptide    α-amylase signal sequence: signal sequence of α-amylase from Aspergillus niger
   1065..1370    -  CDS            ccdB: CcdB, a bacterial toxin that poisons DNA gyrase; ccdB; Plasmids containing the ccdB gene cannot be propagated in standard E. coli strains.
   1444..1587    +  CDS            AOX1 (fragment): ALOX1_KOMPC - Experimental evidence at protein level: Swiss-Prot protein existence level 1. Major isoform of alcohol oxidase, which catalyzes the oxidation of methanol to formaldehyde and hydrogen peroxide, the first step in the methanol utilization pathway of methylotrophic yeasts. From Komagataella phaffii (strain ATCC 76273 / CBS 7435 / CECT 11047 / NRRL Y-11430 / Wegner 21-1) (Yeast) (Pichia pastoris).
   1591..1837    +  terminator     AOX1 terminator: Pichia pastoris AOX1; transcription terminator for AOX1
   1920..2213    +  CDS            TcR (fragment): tetracycline efflux protein; tet; confers resistance to tetracycline
   2250..4784    -  CDS            PpHIS4: multifunctional enzyme, required for histidine biosynthesis; Pichia pastoris HIS4; auxotrophic marker for Pichia pastoris
   4834..5055    -  CDS            TRA2_ECOLX (fragment): Protein predicted: Swiss-Prot protein existence level 4. Required for transposition of transposon Tn903. From Escherichia coli.
   5196..6011    -  CDS            KanR: aminoglycoside phosphotransferase; aph(3')-Ia; confers resistance to kanamycin in bacteria or G418 (Geneticin®) in eukaryotes
   6140..6392    +  CDS            TcR (fragment): tetracycline efflux protein; tet; confers resistance to tetracycline
   6389..7137    +  misc_feature   AOX1 3' fragment: region downstream of Pichia pastoris AOX1 gene
   7139..7179    +  CDS            rop (fragment): Rop protein, which maintains plasmids at low copy number; rop
   7281..7421    +  misc_feature   bom: basis of mobility region from pBR322
   7607..8195    -  rep_origin     ori: high-copy-number ColE1/pMB1/pBR322/pUC origin of replication
   8366..9226    -  CDS            AmpR: β-lactamase; bla; confers resistance to ampicillin, carbenicillin, and related antibiotics
   9227..9331    -  promoter       AmpR promoter: bla
   9448..9471    +  promoter       tet promoter (fragment): E. coli promoter for tetracycline efflux protein gene
