[The description below was written by a language model from this plasmid's Addgene catalogue record and pLannotate feature annotations shown in this document.]
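Description:
pLyGo-Kp-2 is an empty yeast expression and cloning vector built on the pPIC9K backbone, intended for secreted production of a sequence of interest, specifically lytic polysaccharide monooxygenases (LPMOs), in Komagataella phaffii (Pichia pastoris). It is about 9.5 kb. In E. coli it replicates from a ColE1/pBR322-type origin with an adjacent bom site and only a remnant of rop; the record lists it as low copy. The catalogue specifies kanamycin selection, and the feature table shows both a Tn903-derived KanR gene (aph(3')-Ia) and an AmpR gene with its bla promoter. Because the vector carries ccdB, whose product poisons DNA gyrase, it has to be maintained in a ccdB-tolerant strain.

The expression unit is driven by the methanol-inducible AOX1 promoter, followed by the Aspergillus niger α-amylase signal sequence, which directs the product into the secretory pathway. Immediately downstream sits the LyGo cassette, a ccdB gene (in reverse orientation) flanked by SapI sites. Replacing this cassette with an insert by SapI digestion removes the toxin, so in standard E. coli only recombinant plasmids survive. Because SapI is a type IIS enzyme that cuts outside its recognition site, the insert can be joined directly to the signal peptide. A short AOX1 coding fragment and the AOX1 terminator close the unit.

For the yeast host, the P. pastoris HIS4 gene provides auxotrophic selection in his4 strains, and the KanR gene can also confer G418 resistance in eukaryotes. The AOX1 3' fragment, together with the AOX1 promoter region, supplies homology for chromosomal integration, as is usual for pPIC9K derivatives. The vector belongs to a platform for rapid screening of LPMO production.
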