Addgene plasmid #163144: pLyGo-Kp-2
Purpose: (Empty Backbone) pLyGo cloning vector for a sequence of interest (LPMO) in K. phaffii. Vector encoding the alfa-amylase signal peptide and the LyGo cassette (SapI-ccdB-SapI)
Depositing lab: Morten Norholm. Depositing organization: Danmarks Tekniske Universitet. Publication: LyGo: A Platform for Rapid Screening of Lytic Polysaccharide Monooxygenase Production. Hernandez-Rollan C, Falkenberg KB, Rennig M, Bertelsen AB, Ipsen JO, Brander S, Daley DO, Johansen KS, Norholm MHH. ACS Synth Biol. 2021 Apr 16;10(4):897-906. doi: 10.1021/acssynbio.1c00034. Epub 2021 Apr 2. PubMed 33797234.
Backbone
  Vector backbone: pPIC9K
  Backbone size (bp): 9505
  Vector type: Yeast Expression, Synthetic Biology
  Promoter: AOX1
  Selectable markers: HIS4
Growth in bacteria
  Bacterial resistance: Kanamycin, 50 μg/mL
  Growth temperature: 37°C
  Growth strain: ccdB Survival
  Copy number: Low Copy
Gene/Insert
  Cloning method: Restriction Enzyme
Terms and licenses: Academic/Nonprofit Terms; Industry Terms: Not Available to Industry
Depositor comments: Please visit https://www.biorxiv.org/content/10.1101/2020.11.04.368555v1 for bioRxiv preprint.
How to cite: pLyGo-Kp-2 was a gift from Morten Norholm (Addgene plasmid # 163144 ; http://n2t.net/addgene:163144 ; RRID:Addgene_163144)
